Addgene plasmid #123218: pCEP4-25711-QES.c11-754*
Purpose: Mammalian expression plasmid for Env from the 25711 HIV-1 isolate; C-terminal truncation; QES mutant with enhanced binding to PG16
Depositing lab: Erik Procko. Depositing organization: University of Illinois at Urbana-Champaign. Publication: Conformational engineering of HIV-1 Env based on mutational tolerance in the CD4 and PG16 bound states. Heredia JD, Park J, Choi H, Gill KS, Procko E. J Virol. 2019 Mar 20. pii: JVI.00219-19. doi: 10.1128/JVI.00219-19. PubMed 30894475.
Backbone
  Vector backbone: pCEP4
  Backbone manufacturer: Invitrogen
  Backbone size w/o insert (bp): 10393
  Total vector size (bp): 11797
  Vector type: Mammalian Expression
  Selectable markers: Hygromycin
Growth in bacteria
  Bacterial resistance: Ampicillin, 100 μg/mL
  Growth temperature: 37°C
  Growth strain: DH5alpha
  Copy number: High Copy
Gene/Insert
  Gene/Insert name: HIV-1 (25711) Env (alt names: gp160; Env)
  Species: Human immunodeficiency virus 1
  Insert size (bp): 2247
  Mutation: Codon-optimized synthetic gene; Premature stop codon at position 754; Mutations I181L, V208M, V254T, F382W
  GenBank ID: ABL67448.1
  Promoter: CMV
  Tag / fusion protein: CD5 leader peptide (N terminal on insert)
  Cloning method: Restriction Enzyme; 5′ cloning site NheI (not destroyed); 3′ cloning site XhoI (not destroyed)
  Sequencing primers: 5′ CMV_fwd; 3′ EBV_rev
Terms and licenses: Academic/Nonprofit Terms; Industry Terms: Not Available to Industry
How to cite: pCEP4-25711-QES.c11-754* was a gift from Erik Procko (Addgene plasmid # 123218 ; http://n2t.net/addgene:123218 ; RRID:Addgene_123218)
