[The description below was written by a language model from this plasmid's Addgene catalogue record and pLannotate feature annotations shown in this document.]
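Description:
pCEP4-25711-QES.c11-754* is an episomal mammalian expression plasmid built on the Invitrogen pCEP4 backbone, carrying a codon-optimized synthetic gene for the envelope glycoprotein (Env, gp160) of the HIV-1 isolate 25711. The insert, cloned between NheI and XhoI sites that both remain intact, is driven by the human cytomegalovirus immediate-early enhancer and promoter and terminated by an SV40 polyadenylation signal. A CD5 leader peptide at the N terminus directs the protein into the secretory pathway. A premature stop codon at position 754 truncates the C-terminal end of the protein. The "QES" variant carries four substitutions (I181L, V208M, V254T, F382W) and is recorded as having enhanced binding to the antibody PG16.

In E. coli the plasmid is maintained at high copy through a ColE1/pUC-type origin and selected with ampicillin via the β-lactamase gene. For mammalian cells, the backbone supplies the Epstein-Barr virus oriP origin together with EBNA1 coding sequence, which allow the plasmid to persist as an extrachromosomal episome in permissive cells. A hygromycin B phosphotransferase cassette with an HSV thymidine kinase promoter and polyadenylation signal permits selection of cells that retain it. The remaining short annotated fragments (herpesvirus genes, tet, rop, large T antigen) appear to be backbone remnants flanking these elements rather than functional parts. The associated publication concerns conformational engineering of Env based on mutational tolerance in the CD4- and PG16-bound states, so the construct is suited to expressing this engineered Env in mammalian cells for antibody and receptor binding studies.
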