Features (pLannotate 1.2.2; 23 found; start..end, strand, type, name):
     46..2241    +  CDS            env (fragment): ENV_HV1Y2 - Experimental evidence at protein level: Swiss-Prot protein existence level 1. [Transmembrane protein gp41]: Acts as a class I viral fusion protein. Under the current model, the protein has at least 3 conformational states: pre-fusion native state, pre-hairpin intermediate state, and post-fusion hairpin state. During fusion of viral and target intracellular membranes, the coiled coil regions (heptad repeats) assume a trimer-of-hairpins structure, positioning the fusion peptide in close proximity to the C-terminal region of the ectodomain. The formation of this structure appears to d
   2267..2401    -  polyA_signal   SV40 poly(A) signal: SV40 polyadenylation signal
   2424..2507    -  CDS            large T antigen (fragment): large T antigen from SV40 (simian virus 40)
   2510..2550    +  CDS            rop (fragment): Rop protein, which maintains plasmids at low copy number; rop
   2662..2680    -  misc_feature   MCS (fragment): pUC18/19 multiple cloning site
   3126..4915    -  rep_origin     oriP: Epstein-Barr virus oriP replication origin (Yates et al., 2000)
   4916..5134    -  CDS            gL (fragment): GL_EBVB9 - Experimental evidence at protein level: Swiss-Prot protein existence level 1. The heterodimer glycoprotein H-glycoprotein L is required for the fusion of viral and plasma membranes leading to virus entry into the host cell. Acts as a functional inhibitor of gH and maintains gH in an inhibited form. Upon binding to host integrins, gL dissociates from gH leading to activation of the viral fusion glycoproteins gB and gH. Fusion of EBV with B-lymphocytes requires the additional receptor- binding protein gp42, which forms a complex with gH/gL. The heterodimer gH/gL targets also host EPHA
   5217..6224    -  CDS            EBNA1 (fragment): Epstein-Barr nuclear antigen 1, also known as EBNA-1 crucial for latent viral infection, and for episomal amplification of vectors containing the oriP origin (Okita et al., 2013)
   6173..6521    -  CDS            EBNA1 (fragment): Epstein-Barr nuclear antigen 1, also known as EBNA-1 crucial for latent viral infection, and for episomal amplification of vectors containing the oriP origin (Okita et al., 2013)
   6559..6903    -  CDS            BRRF2_EBVB9 (fragment): Protein inferred from homology: Swiss-Prot protein existence level 3. From Epstein-Barr virus (strain B95-8) (HHV-4) (Human herpesvirus 4).
   6906..6929    -  promoter       tet promoter (fragment): E. coli promoter for tetracycline efflux protein gene
   7042..7146    +  promoter       AmpR promoter: bla
   7147..8007    +  CDS            AmpR: β-lactamase; bla; confers resistance to ampicillin, carbenicillin, and related antibiotics
   8178..8766    +  rep_origin     ori: high-copy-number ColE1/pMB1/pBR322/pUC origin of replication
   8812..8970    -  CDS            TcR (fragment): tetracycline efflux protein; tet; confers resistance to tetracycline
   9091..9291    -  CDS            MDV035 (fragment): UL24_GAHVM - Protein inferred from homology: Swiss-Prot protein existence level 3. May play a role in the dispersal of host nucleolin from the nucleolus throughout the nucleus leading to a decrease in ribosome biogenesis. From Gallid herpesvirus 2 (strain Chicken/Md5/ATCC VR-987) (GaHV-2) (Marek's disease herpesvirus type 1).
   9280..9342    +  promoter       Mini-TK promoter: minimal herpes simplex virus (HSV) thymidine kinase promoter
   9385..10422   +  CDS            HygR: hygromycin B phosphotransferase confers resistance to hygromycin
  10464..10512   +  polyA_signal   HSV TK poly(A) signal: herpes simplex virus thymidine kinase polyadenylation signal (Cole and Stacy, 1985)
  10712..10936   +  CDS            gH (fragment): GH_HHV11 - Experimental evidence at protein level: Swiss-Prot protein existence level 1. The heterodimer glycoprotein H-glycoprotein L is required for the fusion of viral and plasma membranes leading to virus entry into the host cell. Following initial binding to host receptor, membrane fusion is mediated by the fusion machinery composed of gB and the heterodimer gH/gL. May also be involved in the fusion between the virion envelope and the outer nuclear membrane during virion morphogenesis. From Human herpesvirus 1 (strain 17) (HHV-1) (Human herpes simplex virus 1).
  10967..10992   -  CDS            bla(M) (fragment): β-lactamase lacking the signal sequence; bla(M); allows cytosolic expression of β-lactamase
  11166..11545   +  enhancer       CMV enhancer: human cytomegalovirus immediate early enhancer
  11547..11746   +  promoter       CMV promoter: human cytomegalovirus (CMV) immediate early promoter
>Addgene plasmid #123218 | pCEP4-25711-QES.c11-754* | depositor full sequence | sequence record 235160 | pCEP4-25711-QES.c11-754* sequence 11797 bps
GCCACCATGCCTATGGGGAGCCTCCAACCCCTGGCTACACTCTATTTGCTTGGTATGCTCGTAGCCAGTG
TCTTGGCTAATCTCTGGGTCACAGTATATTATGGTGTACCCGTATGGAAGGAAGCTAAGACCACCCTCTT
CTGTGCGTCTGACGCGAAGGGCTACGACAAGGAAGTTCACAATGTTTGGGCTACTCACGCATGTGTTCCG
ACTGATCCCAACCCGCAAGAGATGCCTCTGGAGAATGTTACCGAGAATTTCAATATGTGGGAAAATGACA
TGGTGAATCAAATGCACGAAGATGTGATCAGTCTGTGGGATGAGTCCTTGAAGCCTTGCGTCAAACTGAC
CCCTCTGTGCGTAACTTTGAACTGCACGGATGTTAATAAAAATGTTTCCTCTTCCGACACGGATAACTAC
AAAGAGACTATGAAGGAGCGGAAAAATTGCACGTTCAATATGACGACAGAGCTTCGCGACAAGAACCAGA
AGAAATATGCCCTTTTCTATAAGCTCGACCTGGTCCCACTGGATGATAATGACAATGCGTCATACCGGCT
TATAAATTGCAATACGAGCACGCTGACTCAGGCCTGCCCAAAGATGAGTTTTGACCCTATACCGATCCAC
TACTGTGCCCCTGCAGGGTACGCAATTCTCAAATGCAAGAATAAAACCTTCAATGGGATAGGGCCGTGTA
ACAAGGTTTCAACCGTTCAATGCACGCATGGAATAAAGCCGACCGTATCTACACAACTTTTGCTTAACGG
GAGTCTTGCGGAAGAGGACATTGTTATTCGCTCAGAGAACATAACCGATAATGCGAAAACAATAATCGTA
CACCTCAATGAGTCCGTGGAGATCGTTTGCATCCGCCCTAATAATAACACTCGGAAATCTATTAGGATAG
GTCCAGGCCAAACCTTTTACGCGACGGGTGATATAGTTGGGGACATCCGCCAGGCATACTGCAATATCTC
AGAGGGGAAATGGAATAAGACTCTCCAGCGGGTATCTGAGAAGCTGGCTGAGCACTTCCCGAACAGTACA
ATTAACTTCAATAGCTCAAGCGGGGGTGACCTGGAGATTACGACGCATTCTTTCAATTGTGGCGGGGAAT
GGTTCTATTGCAATACGTCTGGCCTCTTCAACGGAACCTATATGAACAATGATACGAAGAGCAATGACAC
AAAGTCTAACAGTTCATCAATCATCACGATCCCATGTCGCATTAAGCAAATTATCAACATGTGGCAAGAA
GTCGGACGCGCGGTATACGCACCACCCATCGCCGGTAACATTACTTGTAAATCCAACATTACGGGCATTC
TTCTGACTAGGGATGGTGGGAGAGGCGAAGAAGTGAAAAATGATACCGAGACATTTAGGCCAGGAGGGGG
CAACATGAAAGACAATTGGAGGAGTGAGCTTTATAAATACAAAGTAGTTGAAATCAAGCCCCTCGGAGTG
GCACCAACCGCCGCCAAGCGCAGAGTCGTCGAGAGAGAAAAGAGGGCAGTAGGACTTGGGGCGGTGCTCC
TTGGATTTCTTGGGGCAGCCGGGAGTACGATGGGCGCAGCTTCCATCACTTTGACGGTTCAGGCGCGACA
ACTCCTCTCTGGAATTGTTCAACAGCAGTCTAACTTGCTCCGGGCCATTGAGGCGCAGCAGCACATGTTG
CAGCTCACCGTGTGGGGTATTAAGCAGCTCCAAGCTAGGGTACTTGCCATCGAGCGGTATCTTAAGGATC
AACAGCTCCTCGGAATTTGGGGGTGTTCCGGTAAGCTTATTTGCACAACAGCGGTCCCCTGGAACTCCAG
TTGGTCTAATAAGAATCAAACTGAGATATGGGACAAGATGACTTGGATGCAATGGGATAGAGAGATTTCA
AATTATACGGACACTATATACCGCCTTCTTGAAGATAGCCAAAACCAACAGGAAAAGAATGAGAAGGACC
TTTTGGAACTTGACAAGTGGCAGAACCTTTGGAGTTGGTTCAACATAACTAACTGGCTCTGGTACATAAG
AATATTCATAATGATTGTAGGGGGCTTGATAGGCTTGCGAATAATATTCGCGGTTCTGTCAATCGTAAAC
CGCGTACGACAAGGATATTCACCGTTGTCTTTTCAGACCCTCGCGCCGAATCCTCGGGGATTGGACCGCC
TGGGGCGGATTGAAGAAGAGGGAGGGAAAGAGGACAGGAACAGATCCATTCGACTTGTCCACGGTTTTCT
TTGATAACTCGAGGCCGGCAAGGCCGGATCCAGACATGATAAGATACATTGATGAGTTTGGACAAACCAC
AACTAGAATGCAGTGAAAAAAATGCTTTATTTGTGAAATTTGTGATGCTATTGCTTTATTTGTAACCATT
ATAAGCTGCAATAAACAAGTTAACAACAACAATTGCATTCATTTTATGTTTCAGGTTCAGGGGGAGGTGT
GGGAGGTTTTTTAAAGCAAGTAAAACCTCTACAAATGTGGTATGGCTGATTATGATCCGGCTGCCTCGCG
CGTTTCGGTGATGACGGTGAAAACCTCTGACACATGCAGCTCCCGGAGACGGTCACAGCTTGTCTGTAAG
CGGATGCCGGGAGCAGACAAGCCCGTCAGGGCGCGTCAGCGGGTGTTGGCGGGTGTCGGGGCGCAGCCAT
GAGGTCGACTCTAGAGGATCGATCCCCGCCCCGGACGAACTAAACCTGACTACGACATCTCTGCCCCTTC
TTCGCGGGGCAGTGCATGTAATCCCTTCAGTTGGTTGGTACAACTTGCCAACTGGGCCCTGTTCCACATG
TGACACGGGGGGGGACCAAACACAAAGGGGTTCTCTGACTGTAGTTGACATCCTTATAAATGGATGTGCA
CATTTGCCAACACTGAGTGGCTTTCATCCTGGAGCAGACTTTGCAGTCTGTGGACTGCAACACAACATTG
CCTTTATGTGTAACTCTTGGCTGAAGCTCTTACACCAATGCTGGGGGACATGTACCTCCCAGGGGCCCAG
GAAGACTACGGGAGGCTACACCAACGTCAATCAGAGGGGCCTGTGTAGCTACCGATAAGCGGACCCTCAA
GAGGGCATTAGCAATAGTGTTTATAAGGCCCCCTTGTTAACCCTAAACGGGTAGCATATGCTTCCCGGGT
AGTAGTATATACTATCCAGACTAACCCTAATTCAATAGCATATGTTACCCAACGGGAAGCATATGCTATC
GAATTAGGGTTAGTAAAAGGGTCCTAAGGAACAGCGATATCTCCCACCCCATGAGCTGTCACGGTTTTAT
TTACATGGGGTCAGGATTCCACGAGGGTAGTGAACCATTTTAGTCACAAGGGCAGTGGCTGAAGATCAAG
GAGCGGGCAGTGAACTCTCCTGAATCTTCGCCTGCTTCTTCATTCTCCTTCGTTTAGCTAATAGAATAAC
TGCTGAGTTGTGAACAGTAAGGTGTATGTGAGGTGCTCGAAAACAAGGTTTCAGGTGACGCCCCCAGAAT
AAAATTTGGACGGGGGGTTCAGTGGTGGCATTGTGCTATGACACCAATATAACCCTCACAAACCCCTTGG
GCAATAAATACTAGTGTAGGAATGAAACATTCTGAATATCTTTAACAATAGAAATCCATGGGGTGGGGAC
AAGCCGTAAAGACTGGATGTCCATCTCACACGAATTTATGGCTATGGGCAACACATAATCCTAGTGCAAT
ATGATACTGGGGTTATTAAGATGTGTCCCAGGCAGGGACCAAGACAGGTGAACCATGTTGTTACACTCTA
TTTGTAACAAGGGGAAAGAGAGTGGACGCCGACAGCAGCGGACTCCACTGGTTGTCTCTAACACCCCCGA
AAATTAAACGGGGCTCCACGCCAATGGGGCCCATAAACAAAGACAAGTGGCCACTCTTTTTTTTGAAATT
GTGGAGTGGGGGCACGCGTCAGCCCCCACACGCCGCCCTGCGGTTTTGGACTGTAAAATAAGGGTGTAAT
AACTTGGCTGATTGTAACCCCGCTAACCACTGCGGTCAAACCACTTGCCCACAAAACCACTAATGGCACC
CCGGGGAATACCTGCATAAGTAGGTGGGCGGGCCAAGATAGGGGCGCGATTGCTGCGATCTGGAGGACAA
ATTACACACACTTGCGCCTGAGCGCCAAGCACAGGGTTGTTGGTCCTCATATTCACGAGGTCGCTGAGAG
CACGGTGGGCTAATGTTGCCATGGGTAGCATATACTACCCAAATATCTGGATAGCATATGCTATCCTAAT
CTATATCTGGGTAGCATAGGCTATCCTAATCTATATCTGGGTAGCATATGCTATCCTAATCTATATCTGG
GTAGTATATGCTATCCTAATTTATATCTGGGTAGCATAGGCTATCCTAATCTATATCTGGGTAGCATATG
CTATCCTAATCTATATCTGGGTAGTATATGCTATCCTAATCTGTATCCGGGTAGCATATGCTATCCTAAT
AGAGATTAGGGTAGTATATGCTATCCTAATTTATATCTGGGTAGCATATACTACCCAAATATCTGGATAG
CATATGCTATCCTAATCTATATCTGGGTAGCATATGCTATCCTAATCTATATCTGGGTAGCATAGGCTAT
CCTAATCTATATCTGGGTAGCATATGCTATCCTAATCTATATCTGGGTAGTATATGCTATCCTAATTTAT
ATCTGGGTAGCATAGGCTATCCTAATCTATATCTGGGTAGCATATGCTATCCTAATCTATATCTGGGTAG
TATATGCTATCCTAATCTGTATCCGGGTAGCATATGCTATCCTCATGCATATACAGTCAGCATATGATAC
CCAGTAGTAGAGTGGGAGTGCTATCCTTTGCATATGCCGCCACCTCCCAAGGGGGCGTGAATTTTCGCTG
CTTGTCCTTTTCCTGCTGGTTGCTCCCATTCTTAGGTGAATTTAAGGAGGCCAGGCTAAAGCCGTCGCAT
GTCTGATTGCTCACCAGGTAAATGTCGCTAATGTTTTCCAACGCGAGAAGGTGTTGAGCGCGGAGCTGAG
TGACGTGACAACATGGGTATGCCCAATTGCCCCATGTTGGGAGGACGAAAATGGTGACAAGACAGATGGC
CAGAAATACACCAACAGCACGCATGATGTCTACTGGGGATTTATTCTTTAGTGCGGGGGAATACACGGCT
TTTAATACGATTGAGGGCGTCTCCTAACAAGTTACATCACTCCTGCCCTTCCTCACCCTCATCTCCATCA
CCTCCTTCATCTCCGTCATCTCCGTCATCACCCTCCGCGGCAGCCCCTTCCACCATAGGTGGAAACCAGG
GAGGCAAATCTACTCCATCGTCAAAGCTGCACACAGTCACCCTGATATTGCAGGTAGGAGCGGGCTTTGT
CATAACAAGGTCCTTAATCGCATCCTTCAAAACCTCAGCAAATATATGAGTTTGTAAAAAGACCATGAAA
TAACAGACAATGGACTCCCTTAGCGGGCCAGGTTGTGGGCCGGGTCCAGGGGCCATTCCAAAGGGGAGAC
GACTCAATGGTGTAAGACGACATTGTGGAATAGCAAGGGCAGTTCCTCGCCTTAGGTTGTAAAGGGAGGT
CTTACTACCTCCATATACGAACACACCGGCGACCCAAGTTCCTTCGTCGGTAGTCCTTTCTACGTGACTC
CTAGCCAGGAGAGCTCTTAAACCTTCTGCAATGTTCTCAAATTTCGGGTTGGAACCTCCTTGACCACGAT
GCTTTCCAAACCACCCTCCTTTTTTGCGCCTGCCTCCATCACCCTGACCCCGGGGTCCAGTGCTTGGGCC
TTCTCCTGGGTCATCTGCGGGGCCCTGCTCTATCGCTCCCGGGGGCACGTCAGGCTCACCATCTGGGCCA
CCTTCTTGGTGGTATTCAAAATAATCGGCTTCCCCTACAGGGTGGAAAAATGGCCTTCTACCTGGAGGGG
GCCTGCGCGGTGGAGACCCGGATGATGATGACTGACTACTGGGACTCCTGGGCCTCTTTTCTCCACGTCC
ACGACCTCTCCCCCTGGCTCTTTCACGACTTCCCCCCCTGGCTCTTTCACGTCCTCTACCCCGGCGGCCT
CCACTACCTCCTCGACCCCGGCCTCCACTACCTCCTCGACCCCGGCCTCCACTGCCTCCTCGACCCCGGC
CTCCACCTCCTGCTCCTGCCCCTCCTCCTGCTCCTGCCCCTCCTCCTGCTCCTGCCCCTCCTGCTCCTGC
CCCTCCCGCTCCTGCTCCTGCTCCTGTTCCACCGTGGGTCCCTTTGCAGCCAATGCAACTTGGACGTTTT
TGGGGTCTCCGGACACCATCTCTATGTCTTGGCCCTGATCCTGAGCCGCCCGGGGCTCCTGGTCTTCCGC
CTCCTCGTCCTCGTCCTCTTCCCCGTCCTCGTCCATGGTTATCACCCCCTCTTCTTTGAGGTCCACTGCC
GCCGGAGCCTTCTGGTCCAGATGTGTCTCCCTTCTCTCCTAGGCCATTTCCAGGTCCTGTACCTGGCCCC
TCGTCAGACATGATTCACACTAAAAGAGATCAATAGACATCTTTATTAGACGACGCTCAGTGAATACAGG
GAGTGCAGACTCCTGCCCCCTCCAACAGCCCCCCCACCCTCATCCCCTTCATGGTCGCTGTCAGACAGAT
CCAGGTCTGAAAATTCCCCATCCTCCGAACCATCCTCGTCCTCATCACCAATTACTCGCAGCCCGGAAAA
CTCCCGCTGAACATCCTCAAGATTTGCGTCCTGAGCCTCAAGCCAGGCCTCAAATTCCTCGTCCCCCTTT
TTGCTGGACGGTAGGGATGGGGATTCTCGGGACCCCTCCTCTTCCTCTTCAAGGTCACCAGACAGAGATG
CTACTGGGGCAACGGAAGAAAAGCTGGGTGCGGCCTGTGAGGATCAGCTTATCGATGATAAGCTGTCAAA
CATGAGAATTCTTGAAGACGAAAGGGCCTCGTGATACGCCTATTTTTATAGGTTAATGTCATGATAATAA
TGGTTTCTTAGACGTCAGGTGGCACTTTTCGGGGAAATGTGCGCGGAACCCCTATTTGTTTATTTTTCTA
AATACATTCAAATATGTATCCGCTCATGAGACAATAACCCTGATAAATGCTTCAATAATATTGAAAAAGG
AAGAGTATGAGTATTCAACATTTCCGTGTCGCCCTTATTCCCTTTTTTGCGGCATTTTGCCTTCCTGTTT
TTGCTCACCCAGAAACGCTGGTGAAAGTAAAAGATGCTGAAGATCAGTTGGGTGCACGAGTGGGTTACAT
CGAACTGGATCTCAACAGCGGTAAGATCCTTGAGAGTTTTCGCCCCGAAGAACGTTTTCCAATGATGAGC
ACTTTTAAAGTTCTGCTATGTGGCGCGGTATTATCCCGTGTTGACGCCGGGCAAGAGCAACTCGGTCGCC
GCATACACTATTCTCAGAATGACTTGGTTGAGTACTCACCAGTCACAGAAAAGCATCTTACGGATGGCAT
GACAGTAAGAGAATTATGCAGTGCTGCCATAACCATGAGTGATAACACTGCGGCCAACTTACTTCTGACA
ACGATCGGAGGACCGAAGGAGCTAACCGCTTTTTTGCACAACATGGGGGATCATGTAACTCGCCTTGATC
GTTGGGAACCGGAGCTGAATGAAGCCATACCAAACGACGAGCGTGACACCACGATGCCTGCAGCAATGGC
AACAACGTTGCGCAAACTATTAACTGGCGAACTACTTACTCTAGCTTCCCGGCAACAATTAATAGACTGG
ATGGAGGCGGATAAAGTTGCAGGACCACTTCTGCGCTCGGCCCTTCCGGCTGGCTGGTTTATTGCTGATA
AATCTGGAGCCGGTGAGCGTGGGTCTCGCGGTATCATTGCAGCACTGGGGCCAGATGGTAAGCCCTCCCG
TATCGTAGTTATCTACACGACGGGGAGTCAGGCAACTATGGATGAACGAAATAGACAGATCGCTGAGATA
GGTGCCTCACTGATTAAGCATTGGTAACTGTCAGACCAAGTTTACTCATATATACTTTAGATTGATTTAA
AACTTCATTTTTAATTTAAAAGGATCTAGGTGAAGATCCTTTTTGATAATCTCATGACCAAAATCCCTTA
ACGTGAGTTTTCGTTCCACTGAGCGTCAGACCCCGTAGAAAAGATCAAAGGATCTTCTTGAGATCCTTTT
TTTCTGCGCGTAATCTGCTGCTTGCAAACAAAAAAACCACCGCTACCAGCGGTGGTTTGTTTGCCGGATC
AAGAGCTACCAACTCTTTTTCCGAAGGTAACTGGCTTCAGCAGAGCGCAGATACCAAATACTGTCCTTCT
AGTGTAGCCGTAGTTAGGCCACCACTTCAAGAACTCTGTAGCACCGCCTACATACCTCGCTCTGCTAATC
CTGTTACCAGTGGCTGCTGCCAGTGGCGATAAGTCGTGTCTTACCGGGTTGGACTCAAGACGATAGTTAC
CGGATAAGGCGCAGCGGTCGGGCTGAACGGGGGGTTCGTGCACACAGCCCAGCTTGGAGCGAACGACCTA
CACCGAACTGAGATACCTACAGCGTGAGCTATGAGAAAGCGCCACGCTTCCCGAAGGGAGAAAGGCGGAC
AGGTATCCGGTAAGCGGCAGGGTCGGAACAGGAGAGCGCACGAGGGAGCTTCCAGGGGGAAACGCCTGGT
ATCTTTATAGTCCTGTCGGGTTTCGCCACCTCTGACTTGAGCGTCGATTTTTGTGATGCTCGTCAGGGGG
GCGGAGCCTATGGAAAAACGCCAGCAACGCGGCCTTTTTACGGTTCCTGGCCTTTTGCTGGCCTTGAAGC
TGTCCCTGATGGTCGTCATCTACCTGCCTGGACAGCATGGCCTGCAACGCGGGCATCCCGATGCCGCCGG
AAGCGAGAAGAATCATAATGGGGAAGGCCATCCAGCCTCGCGTCGCGAACGCCAGCAAGACGTAGCCCAG
CGCGTCGGCCCCGAGATGCGCCGCGTGCGGCTGCTGGAGATGGCGGACGCGATGGATATGTTCTGCCAAG
GGTTGGTTTGCGCATTCACAGTTCTCCGCAAGAATTGATTGGCTCCAATTCTTGGAGTGGTGAATCCGTT
AGCGAGGTGCCGCCCTGCTTCATCCCCGTGGCCCGTTGCTCGCGTTTGCTGGCGGTGTCCCCGGAAGAAA
TATATTTGCATGTCTTTAGTTCTATGATGACACAAACCCCGCCCAGCGTCTTGTCATTGGCGAATTCGAA
CACGCAGATGCAGTCGGGGCGGCGCGGTCCGAGGTCCACTTCGCATATTAAGGTGACGCGTGTGGCCTCG
AACACCGAGCGACCCTGCAGCGACCCGCTTAACAGCGTCAACAGCGTGCCGCAGATCCCGGGGGGCAATG
AGATATGAAAAAGCCTGAACTCACCGCGACGTCTGTCGAGAAGTTTCTGATCGAAAAGTTCGACAGCGTC
TCCGACCTGATGCAGCTCTCGGAGGGCGAAGAATCTCGTGCTTTCAGCTTCGATGTAGGAGGGCGTGGAT
ATGTCCTGCGGGTAAATAGCTGCGCCGATGGTTTCTACAAAGATCGTTATGTTTATCGGCACTTTGCATC
GGCCGCGCTCCCGATTCCGGAAGTGCTTGACATTGGGGAATTCAGCGAGAGCCTGACCTATTGCATCTCC
CGCCGTGCACAGGGTGTCACGTTGCAAGACCTGCCTGAAACCGAACTGCCCGCTGTTCTGCAGCCGGTCG
CGGAGGCCATGGATGCGATCGCTGCGGCCGATCTTAGCCAGACGAGCGGGTTCGGCCCATTCGGACCGCA
AGGAATCGGTCAATACACTACATGGCGTGATTTCATATGCGCGATTGCTGATCCCCATGTGTATCACTGG
CAAACTGTGATGGACGACACCGTCAGTGCGTCCGTCGCGCAGGCTCTCGATGAGCTGATGCTTTGGGCCG
AGGACTGCCCCGAAGTCCGGCACCTCGTGCACGCGGATTTCGGCTCCAACAATGTCCTGACGGACAATGG
CCGCATAACAGCGGTCATTGACTGGAGCGAGGCGATGTTCGGGGATTCCCAATACGAGGTCGCCAACATC
TTCTTCTGGAGGCCGTGGTTGGCTTGTATGGAGCAGCAGACGCGCTACTTCGAGCGGAGGCATCCGGAGC
TTGCAGGATCGCCGCGGCTCCGGGCGTATATGCTCCGCATTGGTCTTGACCAACTCTATCAGAGCTTGGT
TGACGGCAATTTCGATGATGCAGCTTGGGCGCAGGGTCGATGCGACGCAATCGTCCGATCCGGAGCCGGG
ACTGTCGGGCGTACACAAATCGCCCGCAGAAGCGCGGCCGTCTGGACCGATGGCTGTGTAGAAGTACTCG
CCGATAGTGGAAACCGACGCCCCAGCACTCGTCCGGATCGGGAGATGGGGGAGGCTAACTGAAACACGGA
AGGAGACAATACCGGAAGGAACCCGCGCTATGACGGCAATAAAAAGACAGAATAAAACGCACGGGTGTTG
GGTCGTTTGTTCATAAACGCGGGGTTCGGTCCCAGGGCTGGCACTCTGTCGATACCCCACCGAGACCCCA
TTGGGGCCAATACGCCCGCGTTTCTTCCTTTTCCCCACCCCACCCCCCAAGTTCGGGTGAAGGCCCAGGG
CTCGCAGCCAACGTCGGGGCGGCAGGCCCTGCCATAGCCACTGGCCCCGTGGGTTAGGGACGGGGTCCCC
CATGGGGAATGGTTTATGGTTCGTGGGGGTTATTATTTTGGGCGTTGCGTGGGGTCAGGTCCACGACTGG
ACTGAGCAGACAGACCCATGGTTTTTGGATGGCCTGGGCATGGACCGCATGTACTGGCGCGACACGAACA
CCGGGCGTCTGTGGCTGCCAAACACCCCCGACCCCCAAAAACCACCGCGCGGATTTCTGGCGTGCCAAGC
TAGTCGACCAATTCTCATGTTTGACAGCTTATCATCGCAGATCCGGGCAACGTTGTTGCCATTGCTGCAG
GCGCAGAACTGGTAGGTATGGAAGATCTATACATTGAATCAATATTGGCAATTAGCCATATTAGTCATTG
GTTATATAGCATAAATCAATATTGGCTATTGGCCATTGCATACGTTGTATCTATATCATAATATGTACAT
TTATATTGGCTCATGTCCAATATGACCGCCATGTTGACATTGATTATTGACTAGTTATTAATAGTAATCA
ATTACGGGGTCATTAGTTCATAGCCCATATATGGAGTTCCGCGTTACATAACTTACGGTAAATGGCCCGC
CTGGCTGACCGCCCAACGACCCCCGCCCATTGACGTCAATAATGACGTATGTTCCCATAGTAACGCCAAT
AGGGACTTTCCATTGACGTCAATGGGTGGAGTATTTACGGTAAACTGCCCACTTGGCAGTACATCAAGTG
TATCATATGCCAAGTCCGCCCCCTATTGACGTCAATGACGGTAAATGGCCCGCCTGGCATTATGCCCAGT
ACATGACCTTACGGGACTTTCCTACTTGGCAGTACATCTACGTATTAGTCATCGCTATTACCATGGTGAT
GCGGTTTTGGCAGTACACCAATGGGCGTGGATAGCGGTTTGACTCACGGGGATTTCCAAGTCTCCACCCC
ATTGACGTCAATGGGAGTTTGTTTTGGCACCAAAATCAACGGGACTTTCCAAAATGTCGTAATAACCCCG
CCCCGTTGACGCAAATGGGCGGTAGGCGTGTACGGTGGGAGGTCTATATAAGCAGAGCTCGTTTAGTGAA
CCGTCAGATCTCTAGAAGCTGGGTACCAGCTGCTAGC
