>Addgene plasmid #123218 | pCEP4-25711-QES.c11-754* | addgene partial sequence | sequence record 239543 | Addgene Partial NGS Result
CCGCTCCTGCTCCTGCTCCTGTTCCACCGTGGGTCCCTTTGCAGCCAATGCAACTTGGACGTTTTTGGGG
TCTCCGGACACCATCTCTATGTCTTGGCCCTGATCCTGAGCCGCCCGGGGCTCCTGGTCTTCCGCCTCCT
CGTCCTCGTCCTCTTCCCCGTCCTCGTCCATGGTTATCACCCCCTCTTCTTTGAGGTCCACTGCCGCCGG
AGCCTTCTGGTCCAGATGTGTCTCCCTTCTCTCCTAGGCCATTTCCAGGTCCTGTACCTGGCCCCTCGTC
AGACATGATTCACACTAAAAGAGATCAATAGACATCTTTATTAGACGACGCTCAGTGAATACAGGGAGTG
CAGACTCCTGCCCCCTCCAACAGCCCCCCCACCCTCATCCCCTTCATGGTCGCTGTCAGACAGATCCAGG
TCTGAAAATTCCCCATCCTCCGAACCATCCTCGTCCTCATCACCAATTACTCGCAGCCCGGAAAACTCCC
GCTGAACATCCTCAAGATTTGCGTCCTGAGCCTCAAGCCAGGCCTCAAATTCCTCGTCCCCCTTTTTGCT
GGACGGTAGGGATGGGGATTCTCGGGACCCCTCCTCTTCCTCTTCAAGGTCACCAGACAGAGATGCTACT
GGGGCAACGGAAGAAAAGCTGGGTGCGGCCTGTGAGGATCAGCTTATCGATGATAAGCTGTCAAACATGA
GAATTCTTGAAGACGAAAGGGCCTCGTGATACGCCTATTTTTATAGGTTAATGTCATGATAATAATGGTT
TCTTAGACGTCAGGTGGCACTTTTCGGGGAAATGTGCGCGGAACCCCTATTTGTTTATTTTTCTAAATAC
ATTCAAATATGTATCCGCTCATGAGACAATAACCCTGATAAATGCTTCAATAATATTGAAAAAGGAAGAG
TATGAGTATTCAACATTTCCGTGTCGCCCTTATTCCCTTTTTTGCGGCATTTTGCCTTCCTGTTTTTGCT
CACCCAGAAACGCTGGTGAAAGTAAAAGATGCTGAAGATCAGTTGGGTGCACGAGTGGGTTACATCGAAC
TGGATCTCAACAGCGGTAAGATCCTTGAGAGTTTTCGCCCCGAAGAACGTTTTCCAATGATGAGCACTTT
TAAAGTTCTGCTATGTGGCGCGGTATTATCCCGTGTTGACGCCGGGCAAGAGCAACTCGGTCGCCGCATA
CACTATTCTCAGAATGACTTGGTTGAGTACTCACCAGTCACAGAAAAGCATCTTACGGATGGCATGACAG
TAAGAGAATTATGCAGTGCTGCCATAACCATGAGTGATAACACTGCGGCCAACTTACTTCTGACAACGAT
CGGAGGACCGAAGGAGCTAACCGCTTTTTTGCACAACATGGGGGATCATGTAACTCGCCTTGATCGTTGG
GAACCGGAGCTGAATGAAGCCATACCAAACGACGAGCGTGACACCACGATGCCTGCAGCAATGGCAACAA
CGTTGCGCAAACTATTAACTGGCGAACTACTTACTCTAGCTTCCCGGCAACAATTAATAGACTGGATGGA
GGCGGATAAAGTTGCAGGACCACTTCTGCGCTCGGCCCTTCCGGCTGGCTGGTTTATTGCTGATAAATCT
GGAGCCGGTGAGCGTGGGTCTCGCGGTATCATTGCAGCACTGGGGCCAGATGGTAAGCCCTCCCGTATCG
TAGTTATCTACACGACGGGGAGTCAGGCAACTATGGATGAACGAAATAGACAGATCGCTGAGATAGGTGC
CTCACTGATTAAGCATTGGTAACTGTCAGACCAAGTTTACTCATATATACTTTAGATTGATTTAAAACTT
CATTTTTAATTTAAAAGGATCTAGGTGAAGATCCTTTTTGATAATCTCATGACCAAAATCCCTTAACGTG
AGTTTTCGTTCCACTGAGCGTCAGACCCCGTAGAAAAGATCAAAGGATCTTCTTGAGATCCTTTTTTTCT
GCGCGTAATCTGCTGCTTGCAAACAAAAAAACCACCGCTACCAGCGGTGGTTTGTTTGCCGGATCAAGAG
CTACCAACTCTTTTTCCGAAGGTAACTGGCTTCAGCAGAGCGCAGATACCAAATACTGTCCTTCTAGTGT
AGCCGTAGTTAGGCCACCACTTCAAGAACTCTGTAGCACCGCCTACATACCTCGCTCTGCTAATCCTGTT
ACCAGTGGCTGCTGCCAGTGGCGATAAGTCGTGTCTTACCGGGTTGGACTCAAGACGATAGTTACCGGAT
AAGGCGCAGCGGTCGGGCTGAACGGGGGGTTCGTGCACACAGCCCAGCTTGGAGCGAACGACCTACACCG
AACTGAGATACCTACAGCGTGAGCTATGAGAAAGCGCCACGCTTCCCGAAGGGAGAAAGGCGGACAGGTA
TCCGGTAAGCGGCAGGGTCGGAACAGGAGAGCGCACGAGGGAGCTTCCAGGGGGAAACGCCTGGTATCTT
TATAGTCCTGTCGGGTTTCGCCACCTCTGACTTGAGCGTCGATTTTTGTGATGCTCGTCAGGGGGGCGGA
GCCTATGGAAAAACGCCAGCAACGCGGCCTTTTTACGGTTCCTGGCCTTTTGCTGGCCTTGAAGCTGTCC
CTGATGGTCGTCATCTACCTGCCTGGACAGCATGGCCTGCAACGCGGGCATCCCGATGCCGCCGGAAGCG
AGAAGAATCATAATGGGGAAGGCCATCCAGCCTCGCGTCGCGAACGCCAGCAAGACGTAGCCCAGCGCGT
CGGCCCCGAGATGCGCCGCGTGCGGCTGCTGGAGATGGCGGACGCGATGGATATGTTCTGCCAAGGGTTG
GTTTGCGCATTCACAGTTCTCCGCAAGAATTGATTGGCTCCAATTCTTGGAGTGGTGAATCCGTTAGCGA
GGTGCCGCCCTGCTTCATCCCCGTGGCCCGTTGCTCGCGTTTGCTGGCGGTGTCCCCGGAAGAAATATAT
TTGCATGTCTTTAGTTCTATGATGACACAAACCCCGCCCAGCGTCTTGTCATTGGCGAATTCGAACACGC
AGATGCAGTCGGGGCGGCGCGGTCCGAGGTCCACTTCGCATATTAAGGTGACGCGTGTGGCCTCGAACAC
CGAGCGACCCTGCAGCGACCCGCTTAACAGCGTCAACAGCGTGCCGCAGATCCCGGGGGGCAATGAGATA
TGAAAAAGCCTGAACTCACCGCGACGTCTGTCGAGAAGTTTCTGATCGAAAAGTTCGACAGCGTCTCCGA
CCTGATGCAGCTCTCGGAGGGCGAAGAATCTCGTGCTTTCAGCTTCGATGTAGGAGGGCGTGGATATGTC
CTGCGGGTAAATAGCTGCGCCGATGGTTTCTACAAAGATCGTTATGTTTATCGGCACTTTGCATCGGCCG
CGCTCCCGATTCCGGAAGTGCTTGACATTGGGGAATTCAGCGAGAGCCTGACCTATTGCATCTCCCGCCG
TGCACAGGGTGTCACGTTGCAAGACCTGCCTGAAACCGAACTGCCCGCTGTTCTGCAGCCGGTCGCGGAG
GCCATGGATGCGATCGCTGCGGCCGATCTTAGCCAGACGAGCGGGTTCGGCCCATTCGGACCGCAAGGAA
TCGGTCAATACACTACATGGCGTGATTTCATATGCGCGATTGCTGATCCCCATGTGTATCACTGGCAAAC
TGTGATGGACGACACCGTCAGTGCGTCCGTCGCGCAGGCTCTCGATGAGCTGATGCTTTGGGCCGAGGAC
TGCCCCGAAGTCCGGCACCTCGTGCACGCGGATTTCGGCTCCAACAATGTCCTGACGGACAATGGCCGCA
TAACAGCGGTCATTGACTGGAGCGAGGCGATGTTCGGGGATTCCCAATACGAGGTCGCCAACATCTTCTT
CTGGAGGCCGTGGTTGGCTTGTATGGAGCAGCAGACGCGCTACTTCGAGCGGAGGCATCCGGAGCTTGCA
GGATCGCCGCGGCTCCGGGCGTATATGCTCCGCATTGGTCTTGACCAACTCTATCAGAGCTTGGTTGACG
GCAATTTCGATGATGCAGCTTGGGCGCAGGGTCGATGCGACGCAATCGTCCGATCCGGAGCCGGGACTGT
CGGGCGTACACAAATCGCCCGCAGAAGCGCGGCCGTCTGGACCGATGGCTGTGTAGAAGTACTCGCCGAT
AGTGGAAACCGACGCCCCAGCACTCGTCCGGATCGGGAGATGGGGGAGGCTAACTGAAACACGGAAGGAG
ACAATACCGGAAGGAACCCGCGCTATGACGGCAATAAAAAGACAGAATAAAACGCACGGGTGTTGGGTCG
TTTGTTCATAAACGCGGGGTTCGGTCCCAGGGCTGGCACTCTGTCGATACCCCACCGAGACCCCATTGGG
GCCAATACGCCCGCGTTTCTTCCTTTTCCCCACCCCACCCCCCAAGTTCGGGTGAAGGCCCAGGGCTCGC
AGCCAACGTCGGGGCGGCAGGCCCTGCCATAGCCACTGGCCCCGTGGGTTAGGGACGGGGTCCCCCATGG
GGAATGGTTTATGGTTCGTGGGGGTTATTATTTTGGGCGTTGCGTGGGGTCAGGTCCACGACTGGACTGA
GCAGACAGACCCATGGTTTTTGGATGGCCTGGGCATGGACCGCATGTACTGGCGCGACACGAACACCGGG
CGTCTGTGGCTGCCAAACACCCCCGACCCCCAAAAACCACCGCGCGGATTTCTGGCGTGCCAAGCTAGTC
GACCAATTCTCATGTTTGACAGCTTATCATCGCAGATCCGGGCAACGTTGTTGCCATTGCTGCAGGCGCA
GAACTGGTAGGTATGGAAGATCTATACATTGAATCAATATTGGCAATTAGCCATATTAGTCATTGGTTAT
ATAGCATAAATCAATATTGGCTATTGGCCATTGCATACGTTGTATCTATATCATAATATGTACATTTATA
TTGGCTCATGTCCAATATGACCGCCATGTTGACATTGATTATTGACTAGTTATTAATAGTAATCAATTAC
GGGGTCATTAGTTCATAGCCCATATATGGAGTTCCGCGTTACATAACTTACGGTAAATGGCCCGCCTGGC
TGACCGCCCAACGACCCCCGCCCATTGACGTCAATAATGACGTATGTTCCCATAGTAACGCCAATAGGGA
CTTTCCATTGACGTCAATGGGTGGAGTATTTACGGTAAACTGCCCACTTGGCAGTACATCAAGTGTATCA
TATGCCAAGTCCGCCCCCTATTGACGTCAATGACGGTAAATGGCCCGCCTGGCATTATGCCCAGTACATG
ACCTTACGGGACTTTCCTACTTGGCAGTACATCTACGTATTAGTCATCGCTATTACCATGGTGATGCGGT
TTTGGCAGTACACCAATGGGCGTGGATAGCGGTTTGACTCACGGGGATTTCCAAGTCTCCACCCCATTGA
CGTCAATGGGAGTTTGTTTTGGCACCAAAATCAACGGGACTTTCCAAAATGTCGTAATAACCCCGCCCCG
TTGACGCAAATGGGCGGTAGGCGTGTACGGTGGGAGGTCTATATAAGCAGAGCTCGTTTAGTGAACCGTC
AGATCTCTAGAAGCTGGGTACCAGCTGCTAGCGCCACCATGCCTATGGGGAGCCTCCAACCCCTGGCTAC
ACTCTATTTGCTTGGTATGCTCGTAGCCAGTGTCTTGGCTAATCTCTGGGTCACAGTATATTATGGTGTA
CCCGTATGGAAGGAAGCTAAGACCACCCTCTTCTGTGCGTCTGACGCGAAGGGCTACGACAAGGAAGTTC
ACAATGTTTGGGCTACTCACGCATGTGTTCCGACTGATCCCAACCCGCAAGAGATGCCTCTGGAGAATGT
TACCGAGAATTTCAATATGTGGGAAAATGACATGGTGAATCAAATGCACGAAGATGTGATCAGTCTGTGG
GATGAGTCCTTGAAGCCTTGCGTCAAACTGACCCCTCTGTGCGTAACTTTGAACTGCACGGATGTTAATA
AAAATGTTTCCTCTTCCGACACGGATAACTACAAAGAGACTATGAAGGAGCGGAAAAATTGCACGTTCAA
TATGACGACAGAGCTTCGCGACAAGAACCAGAAGAAATATGCCCTTTTCTATAAGCTCGACCTGGTCCCA
CTGGATGATAATGACAATGCGTCATACCGGCTTATAAATTGCAATACGAGCACGCTGACTCAGGCCTGCC
CAAAGATGAGTTTTGACCCTATACCGATCCACTACTGTGCCCCTGCAGGGTACGCAATTCTCAAATGCAA
GAATAAAACCTTCAATGGGATAGGGCCGTGTAACAAGGTTTCAACCGTTCAATGCACGCATGGAATAAAG
CCGACCGTATCTACACAACTTTTGCTTAACGGGAGTCTTGCGGAAGAGGACATTGTTATTCGCTCAGAGA
ACATAACCGATAATGCGAAAACAATAATCGTACACCTCAATGAGTCCGTGGAGATCGTTTGCATCCGCCC
TAATAATAACACTCGGAAATCTATTAGGATAGGTCCAGGCCAAACCTTTTACGCGACGGGTGATATAGTT
GGGGACATCCGCCAGGCATACTGCAATATCTCAGAGGGGAAATGGAATAAGACTCTCCAGCGGGTATCTG
AGAAGCTGGCTGAGCACTTCCCGAACAGTACAATTAACTTCAATAGCTCAAGCGGGGGTGACCTGGAGAT
TACGACGCATTCTTTCAATTGTGGCGGGGAATGGTTCTATTGCAATACGTCTGGCCTCTTCAACGGAACC
TATATGAACAATGATACGAAGAGCAATGACACAAAGTCTAACAGTTCATCAATCATCACGATCCCATGTC
GCATTAAGCAAATTATCAACATGTGGCAAGAAGTCGGACGCGCGGTATACGCACCACCCATCGCCGGTAA
CATTACTTGTAAATCCAACATTACGGGCATTCTTCTGACTAGGGATGGTGGGAGAGGCGAAGAAGTGAAA
AATGATACCGAGACATTTAGGCCAGGAGGGGGCAACATGAAAGACAATTGGAGGAGTGAGCTTTATAAAT
ACAAAGTAGTTGAAATCAAGCCCCTCGGAGTGGCACCAACCGCCGCCAAGCGCAGAGTCGTCGAGAGAGA
AAAGAGGGCAGTAGGACTTGGGGCGGTGCTCCTTGGATTTCTTGGGGCAGCCGGGAGTACGATGGGCGCA
GCTTCCATCACTTTGACGGTTCAGGCGCGACAACTCCTCTCTGGAATTGTTCAACAGCAGTCTAACTTGC
TCCGGGCCATTGAGGCGCAGCAGCACATGTTGCAGCTCACCGTGTGGGGTATTAAGCAGCTCCAAGCTAG
GGTACTTGCCATCGAGCGGTATCTTAAGGATCAACAGCTCCTCGGAATTTGGGGGTGTTCCGGTAAGCTT
ATTTGCACAACAGCGGTCCCCTGGAACTCCAGTTGGTCTAATAAGAATCAAACTGAGATATGGGACAAGA
TGACTTGGATGCAATGGGATAGAGAGATTTCAAATTATACGGACACTATATACCGCCTTCTTGAAGATAG
CCAAAACCAACAGGAAAAGAATGAGAAGGACCTTTTGGAACTTGACAAGTGGCAGAACCTTTGGAGTTGG
TTCAACATAACTAACTGGCTCTGGTACATAAGAATATTCATAATGATTGTAGGGGGCTTGATAGGCTTGC
GAATAATATTCGCGGTTCTGTCAATCGTAAACCGCGTACGACAAGGATATTCACCGTTGTCTTTTCAGAC
CCTCGCGCCGAATCCTCGGGGATTGGACCGCCTGGGGCGGATTGAAGAAGAGGGAGGGAAAGAGGACAGG
AACAGATCCATTCGACTTGTCCACGGTTTTCTTTGATAACTCGAGGCCGGCAAGGCCGGATCCAGACATG
ATAAGATACATTGATGAGTTTGGACAAACCACAACTAGAATGCAGTGAAAAAAATGCTTTATTTGTGAAA
TTTGTGATGCTATTGCTTTATTTGTAACCATTATAAGCTGCAATAAACAAGTTAACAACAACAATTGCAT
TCATTTTATGTTTCAGGTTCAGGGGGAGGTGTGGGAGGTTTTTTAAAGCAAGTAAAACCTCTACAAATGT
GGTATGGCTGATTATGATCCGGCTGCCTCGCGCGTTTCGGTGATGACGGTGAAAACCTCTGACACATGCA
GCTCCCGGAGACGGTCACAGCTTGTCTGTAAGCGGATGCCGGGAGCAGACAAGCCCGTCAGGGCGCGTCA
GCGGGTGTTGGCGGGTGTCGGGGCGCAGCCATGAGGTCGACTCTAGAGGATCGATCCCCGCCCCGGACGA
ACTAAACCTGACTACGACATCTCTGCCCCTTCTTCGCGGGGCAGTGCATGTAATCCCTTCAGTTGGTTGG
TACAACTTGCCAACTGGGCCCTGTTCCACATGTGACACGGGGGGGGACCAAACACAAAGGGGTTCTCTGA
CTGTAGTTGACATCCTTATAAATGGATGTGCACATTTGCCAACACTGAGTGGCTTTCATCCTGGAGCAGA
CTTTGCAGTCTGTGGACTGCAACACAACATTGCCTTTATGTGTAACTCTTGGCTGAAGCTCTTACACCAA
TGCTGGGGGACATGTACCTCCCAGGGGCCCAGGAAGACTACGGGAGGCTACACCAACGTCAATCAGAGGG
GCCTGTGTAGCTACCGATAAGCGGACCCTCAAGAGGGCATTAGCAATAGTGTTTATAAGGCCCCCTTGTT
AACCCTAAACGGGTAGCATATGCTTCCCGGGTAGTAGTATATACTATCCAGACTAACCCTAATTCAATAG
CATATGTTACCCAACGGGAAGCATATGCTATCGAATTAGGGTTAGTAAAAGGGTCCTAAGGAACAGCGAT
ATCTCCCACCCCATGAGCTGTCACGGTTTTATTTACATGGGGTCAGGATTCCACGAGGGTAGTGAACCAT
TTTAGTCACAAGGGCAGTGGCTGAAGATCAAGGAGCGGGCAGTGAACTCTCCTGAATCTTCGCCTGCTTC
TTCATTCTCCTTCGTTTAGCTAATAGAATAACTGCTGAGTTGTGAACAGTAAGGTGTATGTGAGGTGCTC
GAAAACAAGGTTTCAGGTGACGCCCCCAGAATAAAATTTGGACGGGGGGTTCAGTGGTGGCATTGTGCTA
TGACACCAATATAACCCTCACAAACCCCTTGGGCAATAAATACTAGTGTAGGAATGAAACATTCTGAATA
TCTTTAACAATAGAAATCCATGGGGTGGGGACAAGCCGTAAAGACTGGATGTCCATCTCACACGAATTTA
TGGCTATGGGCAACACATAATCCTAGTGCAATATGATACTGGGGTTATTAAGATGTGTCCCAGGCAGGGA
CCAAGACAGGTGAACCATGTTGTTACACTCTATTTGTAACAAGGGGAAAGAGAGTGGACGCCGACAGCAG
CGGACTCCACTGGTTGTCTCTAACACCCCCGAAAATTAAACGGGGCTCCACGCCAATGGGGCCCATAAAC
AAAGACAAGTGGCCACTCTTTTTTTTGAAATTGTGGAGTGGGGGCACGCGTCAGCCCCCACACGCCGCCC
TGCGGTTTTGGACTGTAAAATAAGGGTGTAATAACTTGGCTGATTGTAACCCCGCTAACCACTGCGGTCA
AACCACTTGCCCACAAAACCACTAATGGCACCCCGGGGAATACCTGCATAAGTAGGTGGGCGGGCCAAGA
TAGGGGCGCGATTGCTGCGATCTGGAGGACAAATTACACACACTTGCGCCTGAGCGCCAAGCACAGGGTT
GTTGGTCCTCATATTCACGAGGTCGCTGAGAGCACGGTGGGCTAATGTTGCCATGGGTAGCATATACTAC
CCAAATATCTGGATAGCATATGCTATCCTAATCTATATCTGGGTAGCATAGGCTATCCTAATCTATATCT
GGGTAGCATATGCTATCCTAATCTATATCTGGGTAGTATATGCTATCCTAATTTATATCTGGGTAGCATA
GGCTATCCTAATCTATATCTGGGTAGCATATGCTATCCTAATCTATATCTGGGTAGTATATGCTATCCTA
ATCTGTATCCGGGTAGCATATGCTATCCTAATAGAGATTAGGGTAGTATATGCTATCCTAATTTATATCT
GGGTAGCATATACTACCCAAATATCTGGATAGCATATGCTATCCTAATCTATATCTGGGTAGCATATGCT
ATCCTAATCTATATCTGGGTAGCATAGGCTATCCTAATCTATATCTGGGTAGCATATGCTATCCTAATCT
ATATCTGGGTAGTATATGCTATCCTAATTTATATCTGGGTAGCATAGGCTATCCTAATCTATATCTGGGT
AGCATATGCTATCCTAATCTATATCTGGGTAGTATATGCTATCCTAATCTGTATCCGGGTAGCATATGCT
ATCCTCATGCATATACAGTCAGCATATGATACCCAGTAGTAGAGTGGGAGTGCTATCCTTTGCATATGCC
GCCACCTCCCAAGGGGGCGTGAATTTTCGCTGCTTGTCCTTTTCCTGCTGGTTGCTCCCATTCTTAGGTG
AATTTAAGGAGGCCAGGCTAAAGCCGTCGCATGTCTGATTGCTCACCAGGTAAATGTCGCTAATGTTTTC
CAACGCGAGAAGGTGTTGAGCGCGGAGCTGAGTGACGTGACAACATGGGTATGCCCAATTGCCCCATGTT
GGGAGGACGAAAATGGTGACAAGACAGATGGCCAGAAATACACCAACAGCACGCATGATGTCTACTGGGG
ATTTATTCTTTAGTGCGGGGGAATACACGGCTTTTAATACGATTGAGGGCGTCTCCTAACAAGTTACATC
ACTCCTGCCCTTCCTCACCCTCATCTCCATCACCTCCTTCATCTCCGTCATCTCCGTCATCACCCTCCGC
GGCAGCCCCTTCCACCATAGGTGGAAACCAGGGAGGCAAATCTACTCCATCGTCAAAGCTGCACACAGTC
ACCCTGATATTGCAGGTAGGAGCGGGCTTTGTCATAACAAGGTCCTTAATCGCATCCTTCAAAACCTCAG
CAAATATATGAGTTTGTAAAAAGACCATGAAATAACAGACAATGGACTCCCTTAGCGGGCCAGGTTGTGG
GCCGGGTCCAGGGGCCATTCCAAAGGGGAGACGACTCAATGGTGTAAGACGACATTGTGGAATAGCAAGG
GCAGTTCCTCGCCTTAGGTTGTAAAGGGAGGTCTTACTACCTCCATATACGAACACACCGGCGACCCAAG
TTCCTTCGTCGGTAGTCCTTTCTACGTGACTCCTAGCCAGGAGAGCTCTTAAACCTTCTGCAATGTTCTC
AAATTTCGGGTTGGAACCTCCTTGACCACGATGCTTTCCAAACCACCCTCCTTTTTTGCGCCTGCCTCCA
TCACCCTGACCCCGGGGTCCAGTGCTTGGGCCTTCTCCTGGGTCATCTGCGGGGCCCTGCTCTATCGCTC
CCGGGGGCACGTCAGGCTCACCATCTGGGCCACCTTCTTGGTGGTATTCAAAATAATCGGCTTCCCCTAC
AGGGTGGAAAAATGGCCTTCTACCTGGAGGGGGCCTGCGCGGTGGAGACCCGGATGATGATGACTGACTA
CTGGGACTCCTGGGCCTCTTTTCTCCACGTCCACGACCTCTCCCCCTGGCTCTTTCACGACTTCCCCCCC
TGGCTCTTTCACGTCCTCTACCCCGGCGGCCTCCACTACCTCCTCGACCCCGGCCTCCACTACCTCCTCG
ACCCCGGCCTCCACTGCCTCCTCGACCCCGGCCTCCACCTCCTGCTCCTGCCNNNCCTCCTGCTCCTGCC
CCTCCTCCTGCTCCTGCCCCTCCTGCTCCTGCCCCTC
